Addgene plasmid #241250: pmCh-N1 BLTP3A 1-336
Purpose: For exogenous expression of codon optimized BLTP3A (UHRF1BP1) 1-336 as a C-terminal fusion to RFP in mammalian cells
Depositing lab: Pietro De Camilli. Depositing organization: Yale University. Publication: BLTP3A is associated with membranes of the late endocytic pathway and is an effector of CASM. Hanna MG, Rodriguez Cruz HO, Fujise K, Wu Y, Xu CS, Pang S, Li Z, Monetti M, De Camilli P. EMBO J (2025) 44: 6168 - 6195 10.1038/s44318-025-00543-9 PubMed 39386594.
Backbone
  Vector backbone: pmCh-N1
  Vector type: Mammalian Expression
Growth in bacteria
  Bacterial resistance: Kanamycin, 50 μg/mL
  Growth temperature: 37°C
  Growth strain: DH5alpha
  Copy number: High Copy
Gene/Insert
  Gene/Insert name: BLTP3A (UHRF1BP1) 1-336
  Species: H. sapiens (human)
  Entrez Gene: BLTP3A (a.k.a. C6orf107, ICBP90, SHIP164B, UHRF1BP1, dJ349A12.1)
  Tag / fusion protein: RFP (C terminal on insert)
  Cloning method: Gibson Cloning
Terms and licenses: Academic/Nonprofit Terms; Industry Terms: Not Available to Industry
How to cite: pmCh-N1 BLTP3A 1-336 was a gift from Pietro De Camilli (Addgene plasmid # 241250 ; http://n2t.net/addgene:241250 ; RRID:Addgene_241250)
