[The description below was written by a language model from this plasmid's Addgene catalogue record and pLannotate feature annotations shown in this document.]
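Description:
pmCh-N1 BLTP3A 1-336 is a mammalian expression plasmid of about 5.7 kb built on the pmCh-N1 backbone, an N1-style vector in which the inserted coding sequence is placed upstream of mCherry. It is propagated in E. coli from a high-copy ColE1/pUC-type origin and selected with kanamycin. Resistance comes from a single NeoR/KanR (Tn5 aminoglycoside phosphotransferase) gene preceded by both a bacterial bla-type promoter and the SV40 enhancer/early promoter and followed by the HSV TK polyadenylation signal. This arrangement gives kanamycin resistance in bacteria and could in principle allow G418 selection in mammalian cells. An f1 origin is also present. The short fragments annotated as SV40 large T antigen, ble and bGH poly(A) look like partial matches to backbone sequence rather than functional elements.

The payload is a codon-optimized sequence encoding residues 1-336 of human BLTP3A (also known as UHRF1BP1), inserted by Gibson cloning downstream of the CMV immediate-early enhancer and promoter. The feature table shows this fragment running directly into the mCherry coding sequence, so the red fluorescent protein sits at the C terminus of the BLTP3A fragment. The catalogue entry refers to this tag simply as RFP. The transcript is terminated by the SV40 poly(A) signal.

The construct is intended for exogenous expression of this fluorescently tagged N-terminal portion of BLTP3A in mammalian cells. The associated study concerns BLTP3A on membranes of the late endocytic pathway, which suggests use in imaging the localization of the truncated protein, although the record does not state a specific rationale for the 1-336 boundary.
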