Features (pLannotate 1.2.2; 15 found; start..end, strand, type, name):
     61..364     +  enhancer       CMV enhancer: human cytomegalovirus immediate early enhancer
    365..568     +  promoter       CMV promoter: human cytomegalovirus (CMV) immediate early promoter
    591..618     +  misc_feature   MCS (fragment): multiple cloning site
    632..1669    +  CDS            UHRF1BP1 (fragment): URFB1_HUMAN - Also known as C6orf107. Experimental evidence at protein level: Swiss-Prot protein existence level 1. May act as a negative regulator of cell growth. From Homo sapiens (Human).
   1670..2377    +  CDS            mCherry: mCherry is a basic (constitutively fluorescent) red fluorescent protein published in 2004, derived from Discosoma sp.. It is reported to be a very rapidly-maturing monomer with low acid sensitivity.
   2396..2479    +  CDS            large T antigen (fragment): large T antigen from SV40 (simian virus 40)
   2502..2623    +  polyA_signal   SV40 poly(A) signal: SV40 polyadenylation signal
   2657..3085    -  rep_origin     f1 ori (sequence partly withheld): f1 bacteriophage origin of replication; arrow indicates direction of (+) strand synthesis
   3112..3216    +  promoter       AmpR promoter: bla
   3218..3575    +  promoter       SV40 promoter: SV40 enhancer and early promoter
   3610..4404    +  CDS            NeoR/KanR: aminoglycoside phosphotransferase from Tn5; aph(3')-II (or nptII); confers resistance to neomycin, kanamycin, and G418 (Geneticin®)
   4425..4577    +  CDS            ble (fragment): BLE_KLEPN - Experimental evidence at protein level: Swiss-Prot protein existence level 1. Binding protein with a strong affinity to the bleomycin family of antibiotics. Binds to CL990; an antimitotic-antibiotic compound. From Klebsiella pneumoniae.
   4636..4683    +  polyA_signal   HSV TK poly(A) signal: herpes simplex virus thymidine kinase polyadenylation signal (Cole and Stacy, 1985)
   4774..4790    -  polyA_signal   bGH poly(A) signal (fragment): bovine growth hormone polyadenylation signal
   5012..5600    +  rep_origin     ori: high-copy-number ColE1/pMB1/pBR322/pUC origin of replication
>Addgene plasmid #241250 | pmCh-N1 BLTP3A 1-336 | addgene full sequence | sequence record 489602 | Addgene NGS Result
TAGTTATTAATAGTAATCAATTACGGGGTCATTAGTTCATAGCCCATATATGGAGTTCCGCGTTACATAA
CTTACGGTAAATGGCCCGCCTGGCTGACCGCCCAACGACCCCCGCCCATTGACGTCAATAATGACGTATG
TTCCCATAGTAACGCCAATAGGGACTTTCCATTGACGTCAATGGGTGGAGTATTTACGGTAAACTGCCCA
CTTGGCAGTACATCAAGTGTATCATATGCCAAGTACGCCCCCTATTGACGTCAATGACGGTAAATGGCCC
GCCTGGCATTATGCCCAGTACATGACCTTATGGGACTTTCCTACTTGGCAGTACATCTACGTATTAGTCA
TCGCTATTACCATGGTGATGCGGTTTTGGCAGTACATCAATGGGCGTGGATAGCGGTTTGACTCACGGGG
ATTTCCAAGTCTCCACCCCATTGACGTCAATGGGAGTTTGTTTTGGCACCAAAATCAACGGGACTTTCCA
AAATGTCGTAACAACTCCGCCCCATTGACGCAAATGGGCGGTAGGCGTGTACGGTGGGAGGTCTATATAA
GCAGAGCTGGTTTAGTGAACCGTCAGATCCGCTAGCGCTACCGGACTCAGATCTCGAGACCGGTCGCCAC
CATGGCGGGTATCATCAAAAAACAAATCCTGAAACACCTGAGCCGCTTTACCAAGAACCTGAGCCCAGAC
AAAATCAACCTGAGCACCCTGAAAGGCGAGGGTCAGCTGACCAACCTGGAGCTGGACGAGGAAGTGCTGC
AGAACGTGCTGGAGCTGCCGACCTGGCTGGCCATTACCCGCGTGTACTGCAACCGTGCGAGCATCCGCAT
TCAGTGGACCAAGCTGAAAACCCACCCGATCTGCCTGTGCCTGGATAAGGTGGAGGTGGAAATGAAAACC
TGCGAAGACCCGCGTCCGCCAAACGGTCAGAGCCCAATTGCGCTGGCTAGCGGTCAGAGCGAGTACGGTT
TTGCCGAAAAGGTGGTGGAGGGCATGTTCATCATTGTGAACAGCATCACCATTAAGATCCACAGCAAAGC
TTTCCACGCCAGCTTTGAACTGTGGCAGCTGCAGGGCTATAGCGTGAACCCGAACTGGCAGCAGAGCGAT
CTGCGTCTGACCCGTATCACCGACCCGTGCCGTGGTGAAGTGCTGACCTTTAAGGAGATTACCTGGCAGA
CCCTGCGTATCGAGGCCGACGCGACCGATAACGGCGACCAGGACCCGGTTACCACCCCACTGCGCCTGAT
TACCAACCAGGGTCGTATTCAGATCGCCCTGAAGCGTCGCACCAAAGATTGCAACGTGATCAGCAGCAAA
CTGATGTTCCTGCTGGACGATCTGCTGTGGGTGCTGACCGACAGCCAGCTGAAGGCCATGATGAAATACG
CGGAAAGCCTGAGCGAGGCTATGGAAAAGAGCGCCCACCAGCGTAAAAGCCTGGCTCCAGAGCCGGTGCA
GATCACCCCACCAGCTCCAAGCGCCCAGCAGAGCTGGGCTCAGGCCTTCGGCGGTAGCCAGGGCAACAGC
AACAGCAGCAGCAGCCGCCTGAGCCAGTACTTCGAAAAGTTTGATGTGAAAGAGAGCAGCTATCACCTGC
TGATTAGCCGTCTGGACCTGCACATCTGCGGTGGATCTGGAGGTCGGGATCCACCGGTCATGGTGAGCAA
GGGCGAGGAGGATAACATGGCCATCATCAAGGAGTTCATGCGCTTCAAGGTGCACATGGAGGGCTCCGTG
AACGGCCACGAGTTCGAGATCGAGGGCGAGGGCGAGGGCCGCCCCTACGAGGGCACCCAGACCGCCAAGC
TGAAGGTGACCAAGGGTGGCCCCCTGCCCTTCGCCTGGGACATCCTGTCCCCTCAGTTCATGTACGGCTC
CAAGGCCTACGTGAAGCACCCCGCCGACATCCCCGACTACTTGAAGCTGTCCTTCCCCGAGGGCTTCAAG
TGGGAGCGCGTGATGAACTTCGAGGACGGCGGCGTGGTGACCGTGACCCAGGACTCCTCCCTGCAGGACG
GCGAGTTCATCTACAAGGTGAAGCTGCGCGGCACCAACTTCCCCTCCGACGGCCCCGTAATGCAGAAGAA
GACCATGGGCTGGGAGGCCTCCTCCGAGCGGATGTACCCCGAGGACGGCGCCCTGAAGGGCGAGATCAAG
CAGAGGCTGAAGCTGAAGGACGGCGGCCACTACGACGCTGAGGTCAAGACCACCTACAAGGCCAAGAAGC
CCGTGCAGCTGCCCGGCGCCTACAACGTCAACATCAAGTTGGACATCACCTCCCACAACGAGGACTACAC
CATCGTGGAACAGTACGAACGCGCCGAGGGCCGCCACTCCACCGGCGGCATGGACGAGCTGTACAAGTAA
GCGGCCGCGACTCTAGATCATAATCAGCCATACCACATTTGTAGAGGTTTTACTTGCTTTAAAAAACCTC
CCACACCTCCCCCTGAACCTGAAACATAAAATGAATGCAATTGTTGTTGTTAACTTGTTTATTGCAGCTT
ATAATGGTTACAAATAAAGCAATAGCATCACAAATTTCACAAATAAAGCATTTTTTTCACTGCATTCTAG
TTGTGGTTTGTCCAAACTCATCAATGTATCTTAAGGCGTAAATTGTAAGCGTTAATATTTTGTTAAAATT
CGCGTTAAATTTTTGTTAAATCAGCTCATTTTTTAACCAATAGGCCGAAATCGGCAAAATCCCTTATAAA
TCAAAAGAATAGACCGAGATAGGGT
[37 nt withheld, positions 2756-2792]
AAAGAACGTGGACTCCAACGTCAAAGG
[49 nt withheld, positions 2820-2868]
T
[91 nt withheld, positions 2870-2960]
G
[124 nt withheld, positions 2962-3085]
CAGGTGGCACTTTTCGGGGAAATGTGCGCGGAACCCCTATTTGTTTATTTTTCTAAATACATTCAAATAT
GTATCCGCTCATGAGACAATAACCCTGATAAATGCTTCAATAATATTGAAAAAGGAAGAGTCCTGAGGCG
GAAAGAACCAGCTGTGGAATGTGTGTCAGTTAGGGTGTGGAAAGTCCCCAGGCTCCCCAGCAGGCAGAAG
TATGCAAAGCATGCATCTCAATTAGTCAGCAACCAGGTGTGGAAAGTCCCCAGGCTCCCCAGCAGGCAGA
AGTATGCAAAGCATGCATCTCAATTAGTCAGCAACCATAGTCCCGCCCCTAACTCCGCCCATCCCGCCCC
TAACTCCGCCCAGTTCCGCCCATTCTCCGCCCCATGGCTGACTAATTTTTTTTATTTATGCAGAGGCCGA
GGCCGCCTCGGCCTCTGAGCTATTCCAGAAGTAGTGAGGAGGCTTTTTTGGAGGCCTAGGCTTTTGCAAA
GATCGATCAAGAGACAGGATGAGGATCGTTTCGCATGATTGAACAAGATGGATTGCACGCAGGTTCTCCG
GCCGCTTGGGTGGAGAGGCTATTCGGCTATGACTGGGCACAACAGACAATCGGCTGCTCTGATGCCGCCG
TGTTCCGGCTGTCAGCGCAGGGGCGCCCGGTTCTTTTTGTCAAGACCGACCTGTCCGGTGCCCTGAATGA
ACTGCAAGACGAGGCAGCGCGGCTATCGTGGCTGGCCACGACGGGCGTTCCTTGCGCAGCTGTGCTCGAC
GTTGTCACTGAAGCGGGAAGGGACTGGCTGCTATTGGGCGAAGTGCCGGGGCAGGATCTCCTGTCATCTC
ACCTTGCTCCTGCCGAGAAAGTATCCATCATGGCTGATGCAATGCGGCGGCTGCATACGCTTGATCCGGC
TACCTGCCCATTCGACCACCAAGCGAAACATCGCATCGAGCGAGCACGTACTCGGATGGAAGCCGGTCTT
GTCGATCAGGATGATCTGGACGAAGAGCATCAGGGGCTCGCGCCAGCCGAACTGTTCGCCAGGCTCAAGG
CGAGCATGCCCGACGGCGAGGATCTCGTCGTGACCCATGGCGATGCCTGCTTGCCGAATATCATGGTGGA
AAATGGCCGCTTTTCTGGATTCATCGACTGTGGCCGGCTGGGTGTGGCGGACCGCTATCAGGACATAGCG
TTGGCTACCCGTGATATTGCTGAAGAGCTTGGCGGCGAATGGGCTGACCGCTTCCTCGTGCTTTACGGTA
TCGCCGCTCCCGATTCGCAGCGCATCGCCTTCTATCGCCTTCTTGACGAGTTCTTCTGAGCGGGACTCTG
GGGTTCGAAATGACCGACCAAGCGACGCCCAACCTGCCATCACGAGATTTCGATTCCACCGCCGCCTTCT
ATGAAAGGTTGGGCTTCGGAATCGTTTTCCGGGACGCCGGCTGGATGATCCTCCAGCGCGGGGATCTCAT
GCTGGAGTTCTTCGCCCACCCTAGGGGGAGGCTAACTGAAACACGGAAGGAGACAATACCGGAAGGAACC
CGCGCTATGACGGCAATAAAAAGACAGAATAAAACGCACGGTGTTGGGTCGTTTGTTCATAAACGCGGGG
TTCGGTCCCAGGGCTGGCACTCTGTCGATACCCCACCGAGACCCCATTGGGGCCAATACGCCCGCGTTTC
TTCCTTTTCCCCACCCCACCCCCCAAGTTCGGGTGAAGGCCCAGGGCTCGCAGCCAACGTCGGGGCGGCA
GGCCCTGCCATAGCCTCAGGTTACTCATATATACTTTAGATTGATTTAAAACTTCATTTTTAATTTAAAA
GGATCTAGGTGAAGATCCTTTTTGATAATCTCATGACCAAAATCCCTTAACGTGAGTTTTCGTTCCACTG
AGCGTCAGACCCCGTAGAAAAGATCAAAGGATCTTCTTGAGATCCTTTTTTTCTGCGCGTAATCTGCTGC
TTGCAAACAAAAAAACCACCGCTACCAGCGGTGGTTTGTTTGCCGGATCAAGAGCTACCAACTCTTTTTC
CGAAGGTAACTGGCTTCAGCAGAGCGCAGATACCAAATACTGTTCTTCTAGTGTAGCCGTAGTTAGGCCA
CCACTTCAAGAACTCTGTAGCACCGCCTACATACCTCGCTCTGCTAATCCTGTTACCAGTGGCTGCTGCC
AGTGGCGATAAGTCGTGTCTTACCGGGTTGGACTCAAGACGATAGTTACCGGATAAGGCGCAGCGGTCGG
GCTGAACGGGGGGTTCGTGCACACAGCCCAGCTTGGAGCGAACGACCTACACCGAACTGAGATACCTACA
GCGTGAGCTATGAGAAAGCGCCACGCTTCCCGAAGGGAGAAAGGCGGACAGGTATCCGGTAAGCGGCAGG
GTCGGAACAGGAGAGCGCACGAGGGAGCTTCCAGGGGGAAACGCCTGGTATCTTTATAGTCCTGTCGGGT
TTCGCCACCTCTGACTTGAGCGTCGATTTTTGTGATGCTCGTCAGGGGGGCGGAGCCTATGGAAAAACGC
CAGCAACGCGGCCTTTTTACGGTTCCTGGCCTTTTGCTGGCCTTTTGCTCACATGTTCTTTCCTGCGTTA
TCCCCTGATTCTGTGGATAACCGTATTACCGCCATGCAT
